LOCUS       Exported 2949 bp ds-DNA circular SYN 12-MAY-2021
DEFINITION  CT Donor-cassette for SapTrap.
ACCESSION   .
VERSION     .
KEYWORDS    pJW1788
SOURCE      synthetic DNA construct
  ORGANISM  synthetic DNA construct
REFERENCE   1 (bases 1 to 2949)
  AUTHORS   Ashley G, Duong T, Levenson MT, Martinez MAQ, Johnsen LC, Hibshman
            JD, Saeger HN, Palmisano NJ, Doonan R, Martinez-Mendez R, Davidson
            B, Zhang W, Ragle JM, Medwig-Kinney TN, Sirota SS, Goldstein B,
            Matus DQ, Dickinson DJ, Reiner DJ, Ward JD
  TITLE     An expanded auxin-inducible degron toolkit for Caenorhabditis
            elegans
  JOURNAL   Genetics, 2021
REFERENCE   2 (bases 1 to 2949)
  AUTHORS   .
  TITLE     Direct Submission
  JOURNAL   Exported May 12, 2021 from SnapGene Server 1.1.58
            http://www.snapgene.com
FEATURES             Location/Qualifiers
     source          1..2949
                     /organism="synthetic DNA construct"
                     /mol_type="other DNA"
     primer_bind     1..17
                     /label=M13 rev
                     /note="common sequencing primer, one of multiple similar
                     variants"
     primer_bind     1..17
                     /label=M13 Reverse
                     /note="In lacZ gene. Also called M13-rev"
     primer_bind     22..41
                     /label=T7
                     /note="T7 promoter, forward primer"
     promoter        22..40
                     /label=T7 promoter
                     /note="promoter for bacteriophage T7 RNA polymerase"
     protein_bind    58..157
                     /gene="mutant version of attL"
                     /label=attL2
                     /bound_moiety="LR Clonase(TM)"
                     /note="recombination site for the Gateway(R) LR reaction"
     CDS             188..208
                     /codon_start=1
                     /product="tobacco etch virus (TEV) protease recognition and
                     cleavage site"
                     /label=TEV site
                     /translation="ENLYFQS"
     CDS             485..550
                     /codon_start=1
                     /product="three tandem FLAG(R) epitope tags, followed by an
                     enterokinase cleavage site"
                     /label=3xFLAG
                     /translation="DYKDHDGDYKDHDIDYKDDDDK"
     protein_bind    complement(563..662)
                     /gene="mutant version of attL"
                     /label=attL1
                     /bound_moiety="LR Clonase(TM)"
                     /note="recombination site for the Gateway(R) LR reaction"
     primer_bind     complement(678..695)
                     /label=M13 Forward
                     /note="In lacZ gene. Also called M13-F20 or M13 (-21)
                     Forward"
     primer_bind     complement(678..694)
                     /label=M13 fwd
                     /note="common sequencing primer, one of multiple similar
                     variants"
     primer_bind     complement(687..709)
                     /label=M13/pUC Forward
                     /note="In lacZ gene"
     terminator      758..844
                     /gene="Escherichia coli rrnB"
                     /label=rrnB T1 terminator
                     /note="transcription terminator T1 from the E. coli rrnB
                     gene"
     terminator      936..963
                     /label=rrnB T2 terminator
                     /note="transcription terminator T2 from the E. coli rrnB
                     gene"
     primer_bind     complement(1122..1139)
                     /label=L4440
                     /note="L4440 vector, forward primer"
     rep_origin      complement(1293..1881)
                     /direction=LEFT
                     /label=ori
                     /note="high-copy-number ColE1/pMB1/pBR322/pUC origin of
                     replication"
     primer_bind     complement(1373..1392)
                     /label=pBR322ori-F
                     /note="pBR322 origin, forward primer"
     CDS             complement(2028..2837)
                     /codon_start=1
                     /gene="aph(3')-Ia"
                     /product="aminoglycoside phosphotransferase"
                     /label=KanR
                     /note="confers resistance to kanamycin in bacteria or G418
                     (Geneticin(R)) in eukaryotes"
                     /translation="MSHIQRETSRPRLNSNMDADLYGYKWARDNVGQSGATIYRLYGKP
                     DAPELFLKHGKGSVANDVTDEMVRLNWLTEFMPLPTIKHFIRTPDDAWLLTTAIPGKTA
                     FQVLEEYPDSGENIVDALAVFLRRLHSIPVCNCPFNSDRVFRLAQAQSRMNNGLVDASD
                     FDDERNGWPVEQVWKEMHKLLPFSPDSVVTHGDFSLDNLIFDEGKLIGCIDVGRVGIAD
                     RYQDLAILWNCLGEFSPSLQKRLFQKYGIDNPDMNKLQFHLMLDEFF"
     primer_bind     2751..2770
                     /label=Kan-R
                     /note="Kanamycin resistance gene, reverse primer"
     primer_bind     2829..2848
                     /label=pENTR-R
                     /note="pENTR vectors, reverse primer"
ORIGIN
        1 caggaaacag ctatgaccat gtaatacgac tcactatagg ggatatcagc tggatggcaa
       61 ataatgattt tattttgact gatagtgacc tgttcgttgc aacaaattga taagcaatgc
      121 tttcttataa tgccaacttt gtacaagaaa gctgggtcct agctcttcgg cgggcggcag
      181 cggaggagag aatctgtact ttcaatccgg atccggaggt ggcgggatgg cttcttctct
      241 tcgtcagatc ctcgactctc agaagatgga gtggcgttct aacgctggag gatctggcgg
      301 aggaggcagt ggtagtggca gtatgcctaa agatccagcc aaacctccgg ccaaggcaca
      361 agttgtggga tggccaccgg tgagatcata ccggaagaac gtgatggttt cctgccaaaa
      421 atcaagcggt ggcccggagg cggcggcgtt cgtgaagggt ggtggcggtt ctggctcagg
      481 atctgactac aaagaccatg acggtgatta taaagatcat gatatcgatt acaaggatga
      541 cgatgacaag atgcgaagag cgacccagct tttttgtaca aagttggcat tataaaaaag
      601 cattgctcat caatttgttg caacgaacag gtcactatca gtcaaaataa aatcattatt
      661 tggggcccga gcttaagact ggccgtcgtt ttacaacgtc gtgactggga aaacatccat
      721 gctagcgtta acgcgagagt agggaactgc caggcatcaa ataaaacgaa aggctcagtc
      781 ggaagactgg gcctttcgtt ttatctgttg tttgtcggtg aacgctctcc tgagtaggac
      841 aaatccgccg ggagcggatt tgaacgttgt gaagcaacgg cccggagggt ggcgggcagg
      901 acgcccgcca taaactgcca ggcatcaaac taagcagaag gccatcctga cggatggcct
      961 ttttgcgttt ctacaaactc ttcctggcta gcggtacgcg tattaattgc gttgcgctca
     1021 ctgcccgctt tccagtcggg aaacctgtcg tgccagctgc attaatgaat cggccaacgc
     1081 gcggggagag gcggtttgcg tattgggcgc tcttccgctt cctcgctcac tgactcgctg
     1141 cgctcggtcg ttcggctgcg gcgagcggta tcagctcact caaaggcggt aatacggtta
     1201 tccacagaat caggggataa cgcaggaaag aacatgtgag caaaaggcca gcaaaaggcc
     1261 aggaaccgta aaaaggccgc gttgctggcg tttttccata ggctccgccc ccctgacgag
     1321 catcacaaaa atcgacgctc aagtcagagg tggcgaaacc cgacaggact ataaagatac
     1381 caggcgtttc cccctggaag ctccctcgtg cgctctcctg ttccgaccct gccgcttacc
     1441 ggatacctgt ccgcctttct cccttcggga agcgtggcgc tttctcatag ctcacgctgt
     1501 aggtatctca gttcggtgta ggtcgttcgc tccaagctgg gctgtgtgca cgaacccccc
     1561 gttcagcccg accgctgcgc cttatccggt aactatcgtc ttgagtccaa cccggtaaga
     1621 cacgacttat cgccactggc agcagccact ggtaacagga ttagcagagc gaggtatgta
     1681 ggcggtgcta cagagttctt gaagtggtgg cctaactacg gctacactag aagaacagta
     1741 tttggtatct gcgctctgct gaagccagtt accttcggaa aaagagttgg tagctcttga
     1801 tccggcaaac aaaccaccgc tggtagcggt ggtttttttg tttgcaagca gcagattacg
     1861 cgcagaaaaa aaggatctca agaagatcct ttgatctttt ctacggggtc tgacgctcag
     1921 tggaacgacg cgtaactcac gttaagggat tttggtcatg agcttgcgcc gtcccgtcaa
     1981 gtcagcgtaa tgctctgcca gtgttacaac caattaacca attctgatta gaaaaactca
     2041 tcgagcatca aatgaaactg caatttattc atatcaggat tatcaatacc atatttttga
     2101 aaaagccgtt tctgtaatga aggagaaaac tcaccgaggc agttccatag gatggcaaga
     2161 tcctggtatc ggtctgcgat tccgactcgt ccaacatcaa tacaacctat taatttcccc
     2221 tcgtcaaaaa taaggttatc aagtgagaaa tcaccatgag tgacgactga atccggtgag
     2281 aatggcaaaa gtttatgcat ttctttccag acttgttcaa caggccagcc attacgctcg
     2341 tcatcaaaat cactcgcatc aaccaaaccg ttattcattc gtgattgcgc ctgagcgaga
     2401 cgaaatacgc gatcgctgtt aaaaggacaa ttacaaacag gaatcgaatg caaccggcgc
     2461 aggaacactg ccagcgcatc aacaatattt tcacctgaat caggatattc ttctaatacc
     2521 tggaatgctg tttttccggg gatcgcagtg gtgagtaacc atgcatcatc aggagtacgg
     2581 ataaaatgct tgatggtcgg aagaggcata aattccgtca gccagtttag tctgaccatc
     2641 tcatctgtaa catcattggc aacgctacct ttgccatgtt tcagaaacaa ctctggcgca
     2701 tcgggcttcc catacaagcg atagattgtc gcacctgatt gcccgacatt atcgcgagcc
     2761 catttatacc catataaatc agcatccatg ttggaattta atcgcggcct cgacgtttcc
     2821 cgttgaatat ggctcataac accccttgta ttactgttta tgtaagcaga cagttttatt
     2881 gttcatgatg atatattttt atcttgtgca atgtaacatc agagattttg agacacgggc
     2941 cagagctgc
//
